>Addgene plasmid #91906 | pC016 - LwCas13a guide expression backbone with U6 promoter | addgene full sequence | sequence record 306312 | Addgene NGS Result
ATTGATTTAAAACTTCATTTTTAATTTAAAAGGATCTAGGTGAAGATCCTTTTTGATAATCTCATGACCA
AAATCCCTTAACGTGAGTTTTCGTTCCACTGAGCGTCAGACCCCGTAGAAAAGATCAAAGGATCTTCTTG
AGATCCTTTTTTTCTGCGCGTAATCTGCTGCTTGCAAACAAAAAAACCACCGCTACCAGCGGTGGTTTGT
TTGCCGGATCAAGAGCTACCAACTCTTTTTCCGAAGGTAACTGGCTTCAGCAGAGCGCAGATACCAAATA
CTGTTCTTCTAGTGTAGCCGTAGTTAGGCCACCACTTCAAGAACTCTGTAGCACCGCCTACATACCTCGC
TCTGCTAATCCTGTTACCAGTGGCTGCTGCCAGTGGCGATAAGTCGTGTCTTACCGGGTTGGACTCAAGA
CGATAGTTACCGGATAAGGCGCAGCGGTCGGGCTGAACGGGGGGTTCGTGCACACAGCCCAGCTTGGAGC
GAACGACCTACACCGAACTGAGATACCTACAGCGTGAGCTATGAGAAAGCGCCACGCTTCCCGAAGGGAG
AAAGGCGGACAGGTATCCGGTAAGCGGCAGGGTCGGAACAGGAGAGCGCACGAGGGAGCTTCCAGGGGGA
AACGCCTGGTATCTTTATAGTCCTGTCGGGTTTCGCCACCTCTGACTTGAGCGTCGATTTTTGTGATGCT
CGTCAGGGGGGCGGAGCCTATGGAAAAACGCCAGCAACGCGGCCTTTTTACGGTTCCTGGCCTTTTGCTG
GCCTTTTGCTCAGCTAGCGAGGGCCTATTTCCCATGATTCCTTCATATTTGCATATACGATACAAGGCTG
TTAGAGAGATAATTGGAATTAATTTGACTGTAAACACAAAGATATTAGTACAAAATACGTGACGTAGAAA
GTAATAATTTCTTGGGTAGTTTGCAGTTTTAAAATTATGTTTTAAAATGGACTATCATATGCTTACCGTA
ACTTGAAAGTATTTCGATTTCTTGGCTTTATATATCTTGTGGAAAGGACGAAACACCGATTTAGACTACC
CCAAAAACGAAGGGGACTAAAACGGGTCTTCGAGAAGACCTTTTTTTTGAATTCTGATGCGGTATTTTCT
CCTTACGCATCTGTGCGGTATTTCACACCGCATA
[95 nt withheld, positions 1155-1249]
T
[46 nt withheld, positions 1251-1296]
C
[141 nt withheld, positions 1298-1438]
CCTTTGACGTTGGAGTCCACGTTCTTT
[37 nt withheld, positions 1466-1502]
ACTCTATCTCGGGCTATTCTTTTGATTTATAAGGGATTTTGCCGATTTCGGTCTATTGGTTAAAAAATGA
GCTGATTTAACAAAAATTTAACGCGAATTTTAACAAAATATTAACGTTTACAATTTTATGGTGCACTCTC
AGTACAATCTGCTCTGATGCCGCATAGTTAAGCCAGCCCCGACACCCGCCAACACCCGCTGACGCGCCCT
GACGGGCTTGTCTGCTCCCGGCATCCGCTTACAGACAAGCTGTGACCGTCTCCGGGAGCTGCATGTGTCA
GAGGTTTTCACCGTCATCACCGAAACGCGCGAGACGAAAGGGCCTCGTGATACGCCTATTTTTATAGGTT
AATGTCATGATAATAATGGTTTCTTAGACGTCAGGTGGCACTTTTCGGGGAAATGTGCGCGGAACCCCTA
TTTGTTTATTTTTCTAAATACATTCAAATATGTATCCGCTCATGAGACAATAACCCTGATAAATGCTTCA
ATAATATTGAAAAAGGAAGAGTATGAGTATTCAACATTTCCGTGTCGCCCTTATTCCCTTTTTTGCGGCA
TTTTGCCTTCCTGTTTTTGCTCACCCAGAAACGCTGGTGAAAGTAAAAGATGCTGAAGATCAGTTGGGTG
CACGAGTGGGTTACATCGAACTGGATCTCAACAGCGGTAAGATCCTTGAGAGTTTTCGCCCCGAAGAACG
TTTTCCAATGATGAGCACTTTTAAAGTTCTGCTATGTGGCGCGGTATTATCCCGTATTGACGCCGGGCAA
GAGCAACTCGGTCGCCGCATACACTATTCTCAGAATGACTTGGTTGAGTACTCACCAGTCACAGAAAAGC
ATCTTACGGATGGCATGACAGTAAGAGAATTATGCAGTGCTGCCATAACCATGAGTGATAACACTGCGGC
CAACTTACTTCTGACAACGATCGGAGGACCGAAGGAGCTAACCGCTTTTTTGCACAACATGGGGGATCAT
GTAACTCGCCTTGATCGTTGGGAACCGGAGCTGAATGAAGCCATACCAAACGACGAGCGTGACACCACGA
TGCCTGTAGCAATGGCAACAACGTTGCGCAAACTATTAACTGGCGAACTACTTACTCTAGCTTCCCGGCA
ACAATTAATAGACTGGATGGAGGCGGATAAAGTTGCAGGACCACTTCTGCGCTCGGCCCTTCCGGCTGGC
TGGTTTATTGCTGATAAATCTGGAGCCGGTGAGCGTGGAAGCCGCGGTATCATTGCAGCACTGGGGCCAG
ATGGTAAGCCCTCCCGTATCGTAGTTATCTACACGACGGGGAGTCAGGCAACTATGGATGAACGAAATAG
ACAGATCGCTGAGATAGGTGCCTCACTGATTAAGCATTGGTAACTGTCAGACCAAGTTTACTCATATATA
CTTTAG
Features (pLannotate 1.2.2; 8 found; start..end, strand, type, name):
    138..726     +  rep_origin     ori: high-copy-number ColE1/pMB1/pBR322/pUC origin of replication
    789..1029    +  promoter       U6 promoter: RNA polymerase III promoter for human U6 snRNA
   1104..1154    -  misc_feature   bom (fragment): basis of mobility region from pBR322
   1173..1628    +  rep_origin     f1 ori (sequence partly withheld): f1 bacteriophage origin of replication; arrow indicates direction of (+) strand synthesis
   1629..1678    -  misc_feature   bom (fragment): basis of mobility region from pBR322
   1780..1815    -  CDS            rop (fragment): Rop protein, which maintains plasmids at low copy number; rop
   1910..2014    +  promoter       AmpR promoter: bla
   2015..2875    +  CDS            AmpR: β-lactamase; bla; confers resistance to ampicillin, carbenicillin, and related antibiotics
