[The description below was written by a language model from this plasmid's Addgene catalogue record and pLannotate feature annotations shown in this document.]
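Description:
pC016 is a small (about 2.9 kb) guide RNA cloning backbone for the RNA-targeting CRISPR effector LwCas13a, built on pUC19 and classed as a mammalian expression vector. It is propagated in E. coli as a high-copy plasmid through a ColE1/pUC-type origin of replication and is selected with ampicillin, with β-lactamase (AmpR) expressed from its own bla promoter. The annotation also finds an f1 bacteriophage origin, which in principle allows single-stranded DNA production with helper phage, together with short fragments of the pBR322 bom region and of rop. These fragments are backbone remnants rather than functional elements.

The payload is a human U6 promoter, an RNA polymerase III promoter commonly used to drive short, uncapped, non-polyadenylated transcripts such as CRISPR guide RNAs in mammalian cells. The catalogue lists the insert as a 58 bp synthetic "LwCas13a Guide site". The feature table does not annotate this element; it presumably sits just downstream of the U6 promoter, in the unannotated stretch that follows it. The record does not spell out the composition of the site, such as a direct repeat, the cloning enzyme sites or a Pol III terminator, so these details cannot be confirmed here.

The plasmid carries no Cas13a coding sequence, mammalian selection marker or reporter. It is intended as a recipient for user-defined spacer sequences, and the resulting guide plasmids would be delivered to mammalian cells alongside a separate LwCas13a expression construct for programmable RNA targeting.
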