Addgene plasmid #91906: pC016 - LwCas13a guide expression backbone with U6 promoter
Purpose: Backbone for cloning LwCas13a guides under U6 promoter
Depositing lab: Feng Zhang. Depositing organization: Broad Institute. Publication: RNA targeting with CRISPR-Cas13. Abudayyeh OO, Gootenberg JS, Essletzbichler P, Han S, Joung J, Belanto JJ, Verdine V, Cox DBT, Kellner MJ, Regev A, Lander ES, Voytas DF, Ting AY, Zhang F. Nature. 2017 Oct 4. doi: 10.1038/nature24049. PubMed 28976959.
Backbone
  Vector backbone: pUC19
  Backbone size w/o insert (bp): 2850
  Total vector size (bp): 2908
  Vector type: Mammalian Expression
Growth in bacteria
  Bacterial resistance: Ampicillin, 100 μg/mL
  Growth temperature: 37°C
  Growth strain: NEB Stable
  Copy number: High Copy
Gene/Insert
  Gene/Insert name: LwCas13a Guide site
  Species: Synthetic
  Insert size (bp): 58
Terms and licenses: Academic/Nonprofit Terms; Industry Terms: Not Available to Industry
How to cite: pC016 - LwCas13a guide expression backbone with U6 promoter was a gift from Feng Zhang (Addgene plasmid # 91906 ; http://n2t.net/addgene:91906 ; RRID:Addgene_91906)
