>Addgene plasmid #91906 | pC016 - LwCas13a guide expression backbone with U6 promoter | addgene partial sequence | sequence record 296397 | pRS414-R 5'-CACCTCTGACTTGAGCGTCG-3'
CGCCAGCAACGCGGCCTTTTTACGGTTCCTGGCCTTTTGCTGGCCTTTTGCTCAGCTAGCGAGGGCCTAT
TTCCCATGATTCCTTCATATTTGCATATACGATACAAGGCTGTTAGAGAGATAATTGGAATTAATTTGAC
TGTAAACACAAAGATATTAGTACAAAATACGTGACGTAGAAAGTAATAATTTCTTGGGTAGTTTGCAGTT
TTAAAATTATGTTTTAAAATGGACTATCATATGCTTACCGTAACTTGAAAGTATTTCGATTTCTTGGCTT
TATATATCTTGTGGAAAGGACGAAACACCGATTTAGACTACCCCAAAAACGAAGGGGACTAAAACGGGTC
TTCGAGAAGACCTTTTTTTTGAATTCTGATGCGGTATTTTCTCCTTACGCATCTGTGCGGTATTTCACAC
CGCATA
[95 nt withheld, positions 427-521]
T
[46 nt withheld, positions 523-568]
C
[141 nt withheld, positions 570-710]
CCTTTGACGTTGGAGTCCACGTTCTTT
[37 nt withheld, positions 738-774]
ACTCTATCTCGGGCTATTCTTTTGATTTATAAGGGATTTTGCCGATTTCGGTCTATTGGTTAAAAAATGA
GCTGATTTAACAAAAATTTAACGCGAATTTTAACAAAATATTAACGTTTACA
