>Addgene plasmid #91906 | pC016 - LwCas13a guide expression backbone with U6 promoter | addgene partial sequence | sequence record 296398 | F1ori-R 5'-AGGGAAGAAAGCGAAAGGAG-3'
ACATACCTCGCTCTGCTAATCCTGTTACCAGTGGCTGCTGCCAGTGGCGATAAGTCGTGTCTTACCGGGT
TGGACTCAAGACGATAGTTACCGGATAAGGCGCAGCGGTCGGGCTGAACGGGGGGTTCGTGCACACAGCC
CAGCTTGGAGCGAACGACCTACACCGAACTGAGATACCTACAGCGTGAGCTATGAGAAAGCGCCACGCTT
CCCGAAGGGAGAAAGGCGGACAGGTATCCGGTAAGCGGCAGGGTCGGAACAGGAGAGCGCACGAGGGAGC
TTCCAGGGGGAAACGCCTGGTATCTTTATAGTCCTGTCGGGTTTCGCCACCTCTGACTTGAGCGTCGATT
TTTGTGATGCTCGTCAGGGGGGCGGAGCCTATGGAAAAACGCCAGCAACGCGGCCTTTTTACGGTTCCTG
GCCTTTTGCTGGCCTTTTGCTCAGCTAGCGAGGGCCTATTTCCCATGATTCCTTCATATTTGCATATACG
ATACAAGGCTGTTAGAGAGATAATTGGAATTAATTTGACTGTAAACACAAAGATATTAGTACAAAATACG
TGACGTAGAAAGTAATAATTTCTTGGGTAGTTTGCAGTTTTAAAATTATGTTTTAAAATGGACTATCATA
TGCTTACCGTAACTTGAAAGTATTTCGATTTCTTGGCTTTATATATCTTGTGGAAAGGACGAAACACCGA
TTTAGACTACCCCAAAAACGAAGGGGACTAAAACGGGTCTTCGAGAAGACCTTTTTTTTGAATTCTGATG
CGGTATTTTCTCCTTACGCATCTGTGCGGTATTTCACACCGCATACGTCAAAGCAACCAT
